Addgene plasmid #130280: pAAV_Donor/Reporter-COL4A5
Purpose: COL4A5 mutation-specific sgRNA under the control of U6 promoter; mCherry-sgRNA target-(out of frame)EGFP expression cassette; COL4A5 donor template
Depositing lab: Silvestro Conticello. Depositing organization: Institute for Cancer Research, Prevention and Clinical network (ISPRO). Publication: New frontiers to cure Alport syndrome: COL4A3 and COL4A5 gene editing in podocyte-lineage cells. Daga S, Donati F, Capitani K, Croci S, Tita R, Giliberti A, Valentino F, Benetti E, Fallerini C, Niccheri F, Baldassarri M, Mencarelli MA, Frullanti E, Furini S, Conticello SG, Renieri A, Pinto AM. Eur J Hum Genet. 2019 Nov 21. pii: 10.1038/s41431-019-0537-8. doi: 10.1038/s41431-019-0537-8. PubMed 31754267.
Backbone
  Vector backbone: pAAV2.1
  Backbone size w/o insert (bp): 5419
  Total vector size (bp): 6948
  Vector type: AAV
Growth in bacteria
  Bacterial resistance: Ampicillin, 100 μg/mL
  Growth temperature: 37°C
  Growth strain: NEB Stable
  Copy number: High Copy
Gene/Insert
  Gene/Insert name: mCherry-eGFP
  Promoter: CMV
  Cloning method: Restriction Enzyme; 5′ cloning site AflII (not destroyed); 3′ cloning site NotI (not destroyed)
  Sequencing primers: 5′ cgtggatagcggtttgactc; 3′ TTCAGGTTCAGGGGGAGGTG
Terms and licenses: Academic/Nonprofit Terms; Industry Terms: Not Available to Industry
How to cite: pAAV_Donor/Reporter-COL4A5 was a gift from Silvestro Conticello (Addgene plasmid # 130280 ; http://n2t.net/addgene:130280 ; RRID:Addgene_130280)
