[The description below was written by a language model from this plasmid's Addgene catalogue record and pLannotate feature annotations shown in this document.]
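Description:
pAAV_Donor/Reporter-COL4A5 is an AAV transfer plasmid built on the pAAV2.1 backbone, about 6.9 kb in total, designed as the donor-and-reporter component of a CRISPR/Cas9 gene-correction system for a COL4A5 mutation associated with Alport syndrome. It is maintained in E. coli through a high-copy ColE1/pUC-type origin with ampicillin selection (AmpR), and the backbone also carries an f1 origin and remnants of the lac region. Two AAV2 inverted terminal repeats flank the payload, allowing it to be packaged into recombinant AAV particles when rep/cap and helper functions are supplied in trans.

Between the ITRs, a CMV enhancer/promoter drives a dual-fluorescence cassette in which mCherry is followed by a short linker containing the sgRNA target sequence and then EGFP placed out of frame. mCherry therefore marks cells that received the construct, whereas EGFP should be produced only when Cas9 cuts the target and indel formation restores the reading frame, giving a visual readout of nuclease activity. The cassette is followed by a WPRE fragment to enhance transcript expression, then bGH and SV40 polyadenylation signals. Downstream, a human U6 Pol III promoter expresses the mutation-specific sgRNA fused to the S. pyogenes Cas9 guide scaffold; a second, partial scaffold fragment is also annotated.

The catalogue entry states that the plasmid also carries a COL4A5 donor template for homology-directed repair, but the feature table does not annotate it, so its position and size are not recorded. No Cas9 is encoded here, so the nuclease must come from a separate construct. The associated work applied the system to COL4A5 editing in podocyte-lineage cells.
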