Features (pLannotate 1.2.2; 23 found; start..end, strand, type, name):
      2..94      +  CDS            lacI (fragment): lac repressor; lacI; The lac repressor binds to the lac operator to inhibit transcription in E. coli. This inhibition can be relieved by adding lactose or isopropyl-β-D-thiogalactopyranoside (IPTG).
    107..128     +  protein_bind   CAP binding site: CAP binding activates transcription in the presence of cAMP. E. coli catabolite activator protein
    143..173     +  promoter       lac promoter: promoter for the E. coli lac operon
    181..197     +  protein_bind   lac operator: The lac repressor binds to the lac operator to inhibit transcription in E. coli. This inhibition can be relieved by adding lactose or isopropyl-β-D-thiogalactopyranoside (IPTG). lac repressor encoded by lacI
    258..388     -  repeat_region  AAV2 ITR (fragment): inverted terminal repeat of adeno-associated virus serotype 2 inverted
    649..952     +  enhancer       CMV enhancer: human cytomegalovirus immediate early enhancer
    953..1156    +  promoter       CMV promoter: human cytomegalovirus (CMV) immediate early promoter
   1193..1900    +  CDS            mCherry: mCherry is a basic (constitutively fluorescent) red fluorescent protein published in 2004, derived from Discosoma sp.. It is reported to be a very rapidly-maturing monomer with low acid sensitivity.
   1952..1994    +  misc_feature   MCS (fragment): multiple cloning site
   2002..2721    +  CDS            EGFP: the original enhanced GFP (Yang et al., 1996) mammalian codon-optimized
   2741..3282    +  misc_feature   WPRE (fragment): woodchuck hepatitis virus posttranscriptional regulatory element
   3296..3503    +  polyA_signal   bGH poly(A) signal: bovine growth hormone polyadenylation signal
   3528..3611    +  CDS            large T antigen (fragment): large T antigen from SV40 (simian virus 40)
   3634..3715    +  polyA_signal   SV40 poly(A) signal: SV40 polyadenylation signal
   3732..3972    +  promoter       U6 promoter: RNA polymerase III promoter for human U6 snRNA
   4002..4077    +  misc_RNA       gRNA scaffold: guide RNA scaffold for the Streptococcus pyogenes CRISPR/Cas9 system
   4084..4127    +  misc_RNA       gRNA scaffold (fragment): guide RNA scaffold for the Streptococcus pyogenes CRISPR/Cas9 system
   4261..4391    +  repeat_region  AAV2 ITR (fragment): inverted terminal repeat of adeno-associated virus serotype 2 inverted
   4405..4562    +  CDS            lacZα (fragment): LacZα fragment of β-galactosidase; lacZ fragment
   4567..4995    +  rep_origin     f1 ori (sequence partly withheld): f1 bacteriophage origin of replication; arrow indicates direction of (+) strand synthesis
   5048..5152    +  promoter       AmpR promoter: bla
   5153..6013    +  CDS            AmpR: β-lactamase; bla; confers resistance to ampicillin, carbenicillin, and related antibiotics
   6184..6772    +  rep_origin     ori: high-copy-number ColE1/pMB1/pBR322/pUC origin of replication
>Addgene plasmid #130280 | pAAV_Donor/Reporter-COL4A5 | addgene full sequence | sequence record 261128 | Addgene NGS Result
AGCGCCCAATACGCAAACCGCCTCTCCCCGCGCGTTGGCCGATTCATTAATGCAGCTGGCACGACAGGTT
TCCCGACTGGAAAGCGGGCAGTGAGCGCAACGCAATTAATGTGAGTTAGCTCACTCATTAGGCACCCCAG
GCTTTACACTTTATGCTTCCGGCTCGTATGTTGTGTGGAATTGTGAGCGGATAACAATTTCACACAGGAA
ACAGCTATGACCATGATTACGCCAGATTTAATTAAGGCCTTAATTAGGCTGCGCGCTCGCTCGCTCACTG
AGGCCGCCCGGGCAAAGCCCGGGCGTCGGGCGACCTTTGGTCGCCCGGCCTCAGTGAGCGAGCGAGCGCG
CAGAGAGGGAGTGGCCAACTCCATCACTAGGGGTTCCTTGTAGTTAATGATTAACCCGCCATGCTACTTA
TCTACGTAGCCATGCTCTAGGAAGATCGGAATTCGCCCTTAAGCCCAGGTTTACCAGGCCTCCCAGGGAA
TATAGGGCCTATGGGTCCCCCTGGTTTCGGCCCTCCAGGCCCAGTAGGTGAAAAAGGCATACAAGGTGTG
GCAGGTCGAAATTCGCCCTTAAGCTAGCTAGTTATTAATAGTAATCAATTACGGGGTCATTAGTTCATAG
CCCATATATGGAGTTCCGCGTTACATAACTTACGGTAAATGGCCCGCCTGGCTGACCGCCCAACGACCCC
CGCCCATTGACGTCAATAATGACGTATGTTCCCATAGTAACGCCAATAGGGACTTTCCATTGACGTCAAT
GGGTGGAGTATTTACGGTAAACTGCCCACTTGGCAGTACATCAAGTGTATCATATGCCAAGTACGCCCCC
TATTGACGTCAATGACGGTAAATGGCCCGCCTGGCATTATGCCCAGTACATGACCTTATGGGACTTTCCT
ACTTGGCAGTACATCTACGTATTAGTCATCGCTATTACCATGGTGATGCGGTTTTGGCAGTACATCAATG
GGCGTGGATAGCGGTTTGACTCACGGGGATTTCCAAGTCTCCACCCCATTGACGTCAATGGGAGTTTGTT
TTGGCACCAAAATCAACGGGACTTTCCAAAATGTCGTAACAACTCCGCCCCATTGACGCAAATGGGCGGT
AGGCGTGTACGGTGGGAGGTCTATATAAGCAGAGCTGGTTTAGTGAACCGTCAGATCCCTAGCGGATTCA
CCATGGTGAGCAAGGGCGAGGAGGATAACATGGCCATCATCAAGGAGTTCATGCGCTTCAAGGTGCACAT
GGAGGGCTCCGTGAACGGCCACGAGTTCGAGATCGAGGGCGAGGGCGAGGGCCGCCCCTACGAGGGCACC
CAGACCGCCAAGCTGAAGGTGACCAAGGGTGGCCCCCTGCCCTTCGCCTGGGACATCCTGTCCCCTCAGT
TCATGTACGGCTCCAAGGCCTACGTGAAGCACCCCGCCGACATCCCCGACTACTTGAAGCTGTCCTTCCC
CGAGGGCTTCAAGTGGGAGCGCGTGATGAACTTCGAGGACGGCGGCGTGGTGACCGTGACCCAGGACTCC
TCCCTGCAGGACGGCGAGTTCATCTACAAGGTGAAGCTGCGCGGCACCAACTTCCCCTCCGACGGCCCCG
TAATGCAGAAAAAGACCATGGGCTGGGAGGCCTCCTCCGAGCGGATGTACCCCGAGGACGGCGCCCTGAA
GGGCGAGATCAAGCAGAGGCTGAAGCTGAAGGACGGCGGCCACTACGACGCTGAGGTCAAGACCACCTAC
AAGGCCAAGAAGCCCGTGCAGCTGCCCGGCGCCTACAACGTCAACATCAAGTTGGACATCACCTCCCACA
ACGAGGACTACACCATCGTGGAACAGTACGAACGCGCCGAGGGCCGCCACTCCACCGGCGGCATGGACGA
GCTGTACAAGAAGCTTCGTCTCTGTCGCCTGGAGGGCCGAAATCAGGGGGTCTGCGAGACGGAATTCTGC
AATCGACGGTACCACGGGCCCGGGATCCACCGGTCGCCACCATGGTGAGCAAGGGCGAGGAGCTGTTCAC
CGGGGTGGTGCCCATCCTGGTCGAGCTGGACGGCGACGTAAACGGCCACAAGTTCAGCGTGTCCGGCGAG
GGCGAGGGCGATGCCACCTACGGCAAGCTGACCCTGAAGTTCATCTGCACCACCGGCAAGCTGCCCGTGC
CCTGGCCCACCCTCGTGACCACCCTGACCTACGGCGTGCAGTGCTTCAGCCGCTACCCCGACCACATGAA
GCAGCACGACTTCTTCAAGTCCGCCATGCCCGAAGGCTACGTCCAGGAGCGCACCATCTTCTTCAAGGAC
GACGGCAACTACAAGACCCGCGCCGAGGTGAAGTTCGAGGGCGACACCCTGGTGAACCGCATCGAGCTGA
AGGGCATCGACTTCAAGGAGGACGGCAACATCCTGGGGCACAAGCTGGAGTACAACTACAACAGCCACAA
CGTCTATATCATGGCCGACAAGCAGAAGAACGGCATCAAGGTGAACTTCAAGATCCGCCACAACATCGAG
GACGGCAGCGTGCAGCTCGCCGACCACTACCAGCAGAGCACCCCCATCGGCGACGGCCCCGTGCTGCTGC
CCGACAACCACTACCTGAGCACCCAGTCCGCCCTGAGCAAAGACCCCAACGAGAAGCGCGATCACATGGT
CCTGCTGGAGTTCGTGACCGCCGCCGGGATCACTCTCGGCATGGACGAGCTGTACAAGTAAAGCGGCCGC
GCTTGGATCCAATCAACCTCTGGATTACAAAATTTGTGAAAGATTGACTGGTATTCTTAACTATGTTGCT
CCTTTTACGCTATGTGGATACGCTGCTTTAATGCCTTTGTATCATGCTATTGCTTCCCGTATGGCTTTCA
TTTTCTCCTCCTTGTATAAATCCTGGTTGCTGTCTCTTTATGAGGAGTTGTGGCCCGTTGTCAGGCAACG
TGGCGTGGTGTGCACTGTGTTTGCTGACGCAACCCCCACTGGTTGGGGCATTGCCACCACCTGTCAGCTC
CTTTCCGGGACTTTCGCTTTCCCCCTCCCTATTGCCACGGCGGAACTCATCGCCGCCTGCCTTGCCCGCT
GCTGGACAGGGGCTCGGCTGTTGGGCACTGACAATTCCGTGGTGTTGTCGGGGAAATCATCGTCCTTTCC
TTGGCTGCTCGCCTGTGTTGCCACCTGGATTCTGCGCGGGACGTCCTTCTGCTACGTCCCTTCGGCCCTC
AATCCAGCGGACCTTCCTTCCCGCGGCCTGCTGCCGGCTCTGCGGCCTCTTCCGCGTCTTCGAGATCTGC
CTCGACTGTGCCTTCTAGTTGCCAGCCATCTGTTGTTTGCCCCTCCCCCGTGCCTTCCTTGACCCTGGAA
GGTGCCACTCCCACTGTCCTTTCCTAATAAAATGAGGAAATTGCATCGCATTGTCTGAGTAGGTGTCATT
CTATTCTGGGGGGTGGGGTGGGGCAGGACAGCAAGGGGGAGGATTGGGAAGACAATAGCAGGCATGCTGG
GGACTCGAGTTAGCGGCCGCGACTCTAGATCATAATCAGCCATACCACATTTGTAGAGGTTTTACTTGCT
TTAAAAAACCTCCCACACCTCCCCCTGAACCTGAAACATAAAATGAATGCAATTGTTGTTGTTAACTTGT
TTATTGCAGCTTATAATGGTTACAAATAAAGCAATAGCATCACAAATTTCACAAATAAAGCATTTTTTTC
ACTGCATTCTAGTTGCCGCGGGAGGGCCTATTTCCCATGATTCCTTCATATTTGCATATACGATACAAGG
CTGTTAGAGAGATAATTGGAATTAATTTGACTGTAAACACAAAGATATTAGTACAAAATACGTGACGTAG
AAAGTAATAATTTCTTGGGTAGTTTGCAGTTTTAAAATTATGTTTTAAAATGGACTATCATATGCTTACC
GTAACTTGAAAGTATTTCGATTTCTTGGCTTTATATATCTTGTGGAAAGGACGAAACACCGCCTGGAGGG
CCGAAATCAGGGTTTTAGAGCTAGAAATAGCAAGTTAAAATAAGGCTAGTCCGTTATCAACTTGAAAAAG
TGGCACCGAGTCGGTGCTTTTTTGTTTTAGAGCTAGAAATAGCAAGTTAAAATAAGGCTAGTCCGTTTTT
AGCGCGTGCGCCAATTCTGCAGACAAATGGCTCTAGAGGTACCCTCGAGTTAAGGGCGAATTCCCGATAA
GGATCTTCCTAGAGCATGGCTACGTAGATAAGTAGCATGGCGGGTTAATCATTAACTACAAGGAACCCCT
AGTGATGGAGTTGGCCACTCCCTCTCTGCGCGCTCGCTCGCTCACTGAGGCCGGGCGACCAAAGGTCGCC
CGACGCCCGGGCTTTGCCCGGGCGGCCTCAGTGAGCGAGCGAGCGCGCAGCCTTAATTAACCTAATTCAC
TGGCCGTCGTTTTACAACGTCGTGACTGGGAAAACCCTGGCGTTACCCAACTTAATCGCCTTGCAGCACA
TCCCCCTTTCGCCAGCTGGCGTAATAGCGAAGAGGCCCGCACCGATCGCCCTTCCCAACAGTTGCGCAGC
CTGAATGGCGAATGGG
[124 nt withheld, positions 4567-4690]
C
[91 nt withheld, positions 4692-4782]
A
[49 nt withheld, positions 4784-4832]
CCTTTGACGTTGGAGTCCACGTTCTTT
[37 nt withheld, positions 4860-4896]
ACCCTATCTCGGTCTATTCTTTTGATTTATAAGGGATTTTGCCGATTTCGGCCTATTGGTTAAAAAATGA
GCTGATTTAACAAAAATTTAACGCGAATTTTAACAAAATATTAACGCTTACAATTTAGGTGGCACTTTTC
GGGGAAATGTGCGCGGAACCCCTATTTGTTTATTTTTCTAAATACATTCAAATATGTATCCGCTCATGAG
ACAATAACCCTGATAAATGCTTCAATAATATTGAAAAAGGAAGAGTATGAGTATTCAACATTTCCGTGTC
GCCCTTATTCCCTTTTTTGCGGCATTTTGCCTTCCTGTTTTTGCTCACCCAGAAACGCTGGTGAAAGTAA
AAGATGCTGAAGATCAGTTGGGTGCACGAGTGGGTTACATCGAACTGGATCTCAACAGCGGTAAGATCCT
TGAGAGTTTTCGCCCCGAAGAACGTTTTCCAATGATGAGCACTTTTAAAGTTCTGCTATGTGGCGCGGTA
TTATCCCGTATTGACGCCGGGCAAGAGCAACTCGGTCGCCGCATACACTATTCTCAGAATGACTTGGTTG
AGTACTCACCAGTCACAGAAAAGCATCTTACGGATGGCATGACAGTAAGAGAATTATGCAGTGCTGCCAT
AACCATGAGTGATAACACTGCGGCCAACTTACTTCTGACAACGATCGGAGGACCGAAGGAGCTAACCGCT
TTTTTGCACAACATGGGGGATCATGTAACTCGCCTTGATCGTTGGGAACCGGAGCTGAATGAAGCCATAC
CAAACGACGAGCGTGACACCACGATGCCTGTAGCAATGGCAACAACGTTGCGCAAACTATTAACTGGCGA
ACTACTTACTCTAGCTTCCCGGCAACAATTAATAGACTGGATGGAGGCGGATAAAGTTGCAGGACCACTT
CTGCGCTCGGCCCTTCCGGCTGGCTGGTTTATTGCTGATAAATCTGGAGCCGGTGAGCGTGGGTCTCGCG
GTATCATTGCAGCACTGGGGCCAGATGGTAAGCCCTCCCGTATCGTAGTTATCTACACGACGGGGAGTCA
GGCAACTATGGATGAACGAAATAGACAGATCGCTGAGATAGGTGCCTCACTGATTAAGCATTGGTAACTG
TCAGACCAAGTTTACTCATATATACTTTAGATTGATTTAAAACTTCATTTTTAATTTAAAAGGATCTAGG
TGAAGATCCTTTTTGATAATCTCATGACCAAAATCCCTTAACGTGAGTTTTCGTTCCACTGAGCGTCAGA
CCCCGTAGAAAAGATCAAAGGATCTTCTTGAGATCCTTTTTTTCTGCGCGTAATCTGCTGCTTGCAAACA
AAAAAACCACCGCTACCAGCGGTGGTTTGTTTGCCGGATCAAGAGCTACCAACTCTTTTTCCGAAGGTAA
CTGGCTTCAGCAGAGCGCAGATACCAAATACTGTTCTTCTAGTGTAGCCGTAGTTAGGCCACCACTTCAA
GAACTCTGTAGCACCGCCTACATACCTCGCTCTGCTAATCCTGTTACCAGTGGCTGCTGCCAGTGGCGAT
AAGTCGTGTCTTACCGGGTTGGACTCAAGACGATAGTTACCGGATAAGGCGCAGCGGTCGGGCTGAACGG
GGGGTTCGTGCACACAGCCCAGCTTGGAGCGAACGACCTACACCGAACTGAGATACCTACAGCGTGAGCT
ATGAGAAAGCGCCACGCTTCCCGAAGGGAGAAAGGCGGACAGGTATCCGGTAAGCGGCAGGGTCGGAACA
GGAGAGCGCACGAGGGAGCTTCCAGGGGGAAACGCCTGGTATCTTTATAGTCCTGTCGGGTTTCGCCACC
TCTGACTTGAGCGTCGATTTTTGTGATGCTCGTCAGGGGGGCGGAGCCTATGGAAAAACGCCAGCAACGC
GGCCTTTTTACGGTTCCTGGCCTTTTGCTGGCCTTTTGCTCACATGTTCTTTCCTGCGTTATCCCCTGAT
TCTGTGGATAACCGTATTACCGCCTTTGAGTGAGCTGATACCGCTCGCCGCAGCCGAACGACCGAGCGCA
GCGAGTCAGTGAGCGAGGAAGCGGAAG
